>Addgene plasmid #59433 | P21-sp64 Poly A | addgene partial sequence | sequence record 95615 | SP6 5'-ATTTAGGTGACACTATAG-3'
CAATTTGTTATGATACACAAAAACTTTTGGATGATTTAAGTAACTTGAAAGTACAAGAAGCGGACAACGA
AAGACCATGGTCACCAGAGAAAACAGAAATCGCCAGAGTTAAGGTAGTTAAGTTTTTACGATCTACCCAG
AAAATTCCAGCTAAACATTTTATTCAGATATGGGAACCCCTGCATTCTAATATCTGTTTTGTATATTCCA
ATACATTTTTGGCGGAGGCTGCTTTCACGGCCGAAAATTTACCCGGACTGTTGTTTTGGAGACTAGATCT
AGACTGGACGATAGAGGAGCCAGGTAATAGCTTAAAAATTTTAACCCAGCTATCAAGTGTAGTACAAGAT
TCCGAGACGTTACATCGTTTATCGGCCAATAAATTACGAACCTCGTCTAAATTTGGACCCGTTTCGATAC
ACTTCATTATAACGGACTGGATAAATATGTACGAGGTCGCCTTAAAGGATGCAACAACAGCCATTGAATC
ACCATTCACTCACGCTCGTATTGGAATGTTGGAAAGCGCCATTGCAGCTTTAACACAACATAAATTTGCG
ATCATTTACGATATGCCATTTGTTCAAGAGGGGATTCGTGTTTTAACACAATATGCAGGATGGCTTCTTC
CGTTTAATGTTATGTGGAATCAGATTCAAAATAGCTCACTCACTCCTCTAACACGAGCCCTTTTTATAAT
CTGTATGATTGATGAATATCTCACGGAAACGCCAGTACATAGCATATCAGAATTATTTGCAGATACTGTA
AATTTAATTAAAGATGAGGCGTTCGTATCCATCGAAGAAGCGGTAACGAATCCACGAACGGTGCACGAGT
CACGAATTTCCTCAGCTCTGGCTTATCGAGACCCTTATGTTTTTGAGACATCCCCGGGAATGCTTGCTAG
GAGACTTAGATTAGACAATGGTATATGGGAAAGCAACCTCTTATCGTTGTCCACCCCCGGAATTCATATT
GAGGCGC
