[The description below was written by a language model from this plasmid's Addgene catalogue record.]
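Description:
P21-sp64 Poly A is an in vitro transcription plasmid built on the unmodified Promega pSP64 poly(A) backbone (about 3.0 kb), carrying open reading frame 21 of varicella zoster virus (human herpesvirus 3) as a 3,114 bp insert, for a total size of roughly 6.1 kb. It is maintained in E. coli as a high-copy plasmid under ampicillin selection. The record lists no other selectable marker, and nothing in it points to expression in eukaryotic cells. The vector is a template for making RNA in a test tube.

The ORF 21 fragment, recorded as unmutated and untagged and referenced to the VZV genome GenBank entry, was inserted by restriction cloning between HindIII at the 5′ end and XbaI at the 3′ end, with both sites retained. This places it downstream of the bacteriophage SP6 promoter, so SP6 RNA polymerase produces a sense transcript of the viral gene. As the vector type indicates, the backbone supplies a template-encoded poly(A) tract downstream of the cloning site, so run-off transcripts end in a poly(A) tail and resemble polyadenylated mRNA without a separate tailing reaction.

The stated purpose is to generate synthetic polyadenylated VZV transcripts. The associated study used real-time PCR to analyse latent herpes simplex virus type 1 and VZV nucleic acids in human trigeminal ganglia, which suggests use of such RNA as a defined standard or positive control for detecting ORF 21 transcripts, although the record does not spell this out. No feature table was provided, so element positions cannot be confirmed.
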