Addgene plasmid #59433: P21-sp64 Poly A
Purpose: synthetic poly A transcripts of VZV
Depositing lab: Randall Cohrs. Depositing organization: University of Colorado Denver and Anschutz Medical Campus. Publication: Analysis of individual human trigeminal ganglia for latent herpes simplex virus type 1 and varicella-zoster virus nucleic acids using real-time PCR. Cohrs RJ, Randall J, Smith J, Gilden DH, Dabrowski C, van Der Keyl H, Tal-Singer R. J Virol. 2000 Dec;74(24):11464-71. PubMed 11090142.
Backbone
  Vector backbone: pSP64 poly(A)
  Backbone manufacturer: Promega
  Backbone size w/o insert (bp): 3030
  Total vector size (bp): 6144
  Modifications to backbone: none
  Vector type: makes synthetic transcripts that contains poly A
  Selectable markers: none
Growth in bacteria
  Bacterial resistance: Ampicillin, 100 μg/mL
  Growth temperature: 37°C
  Growth strain: DH5alpha
  Growth instructions: none grows well, can extract sequencing grade plasmid from 1.5 ml of overnight culture.
  Copy number: High Copy
Gene/Insert
  Gene/Insert name: VZV ORF 21
  Species: human herpesvirus type 3 (varicella zoster virus)
  Insert size (bp): 3114
  Mutation: none
  GenBank ID: X04370.1
  Promoter: SP6
  Tag / fusion protein: none (N terminal on insert)
  Cloning method: Restriction Enzyme; 5′ cloning site HinD III (not destroyed); 3′ cloning site Xba I (not destroyed)
  Sequencing primers: 5′ SP6; 3′ M13
Resource information
  A portion of this plasmid was derived from a plasmid made by: I cloned it (RJC)
Terms and licenses: Academic/Nonprofit Terms; Industry Terms: Not Available to Industry
How to cite: P21-sp64 Poly A was a gift from Randall Cohrs (Addgene plasmid # 59433 ; http://n2t.net/addgene:59433 ; RRID:Addgene_59433)
